Addgene plasmid #123359: pRC10-EFS-huLbCpf1-2A-Blast-WPRE
Purpose: Lentiviral vector to constitutively express humanized LbCpf1/Cas12a, with blasticidin resistance for selection.
Depositing lab: Sidi Chen. Depositing organization: Yale University. Publication: In vivo profiling of metastatic double knockouts through CRISPR-Cpf1 screens. Chow RD, Wang G, Ye L, Codina A, Kim HR, Shen L, Dong MB, Errami Y, Chen S. Nat Methods. 2019 May;16(5):405-408. doi: 10.1038/s41592-019-0371-5. Epub 2019 Apr 8. PubMed 30962622.
Backbone
  Vector backbone: pFUGW
  Backbone size w/o insert (bp): 10130
  Total vector size (bp): 12411
  Vector type: Mammalian Expression, Lentiviral, CRISPR
  Selectable markers: Blasticidin
Growth in bacteria
  Bacterial resistance: Ampicillin, 100 μg/mL
  Growth temperature: 37°C
  Growth strain: NEB Stable
  Copy number: High Copy
Gene/Insert
  Gene/Insert name: human codon-optimized Cpf1/Cas12a from Lachnospiraceae bacterium, (alt names: huLbCpf1; huLbCas12a)
  Species: Synthetic
  Insert size (bp): 3684
  Promoter: EFS-NS
  Cloning method: Gibson Cloning
  Sequencing primers: 5′ GCCCACAGTCCCCGAGAAGTT; 3′ gcaccacgagttctgcacaaggt
Resource information
  A portion of this plasmid was derived from a plasmid made by: Feng Zhang
Terms and licenses: Academic/Nonprofit Terms; Industry Terms: Not Available to Industry
How to cite: pRC10-EFS-huLbCpf1-2A-Blast-WPRE was a gift from Sidi Chen (Addgene plasmid # 123359 ; http://n2t.net/addgene:123359 ; RRID:Addgene_123359)
