[The description below was written by a language model from this plasmid's Addgene catalogue record and pLannotate feature annotations shown in this document.]
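Description:
pRC10-EFS-huLbCpf1-2A-Blast-WPRE is an HIV-1-based lentiviral transfer vector built on the pFUGW backbone for constitutive expression of a human codon-optimized Cpf1/Cas12a nuclease from Lachnospiraceae bacterium (LbCpf1) in mammalian cells. In bacteria it is maintained through a high-copy ColE1/pUC-type origin and selected with ampicillin via the bla gene. An f1 origin and remnants of lac regulatory elements are also present in the backbone. Outside the viral region, the annotation additionally shows an SV40/EM7-driven bleomycin/Zeocin resistance cassette with an SV40 poly(A) signal, although the catalogue lists only blasticidin as the mammalian selectable marker.

The viral genome is transcribed from a CMV enhancer/promoter fused to a truncated 5' LTR, followed by the Ψ packaging signal with a partial gag sequence, the Rev response element for Rev-dependent nuclear export, and the cPPT/CTS. The downstream LTR is also annotated as truncated and is followed by a bGH poly(A) signal. Between the LTRs, the short EF-1α core promoter (EFS) drives the roughly 3.7 kb LbCpf1 coding sequence fused at its C-terminus to a nucleoplasmin bipartite nuclear localization signal. According to the construct name, a 2A self-cleaving peptide links this to blasticidin S deaminase, though the 2A element itself is not separately annotated in the feature table. This arrangement yields both the nuclease and the resistance protein from one transcript. A WPRE downstream enhances transcript stability and expression.

No crRNA expression cassette is annotated, so guide arrays must be supplied separately. The vector serves to generate blasticidin-selected cell populations stably expressing Cas12a, and the associated work used such cells for Cpf1-based double-knockout screening of metastasis in vivo.
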