Features (pLannotate 1.2.2; 32 found; start..end, strand, type, name):
     31..83      -  misc_feature   bom (fragment): basis of mobility region from pBR322
    238..617     +  enhancer       CMV enhancer: human cytomegalovirus immediate early enhancer
    618..817     +  promoter       CMV promoter: human cytomegalovirus (CMV) immediate early promoter
    835..1015    +  LTR            5' LTR (truncated): truncated 5' long terminal repeat (LTR) from HIV-1
   1062..1187    +  misc_feature   HIV-1 Ψ: packaging signal of human immunodeficiency virus type 1
   1171..1534    +  CDS            HIV-1 gag (fragment): gag protein from human immunodeficiency virus 1; gag
   1680..1913    +  misc_feature   RRE: The Rev response element (RRE) of HIV-1 allows for Rev-dependent mRNA export from the nucleus to the cytoplasm.
   2290..2390    +  CDS            Rev (fragment): human immunodeficiency virus 1 (HIV-1) Rev protein; rev; enhances nuclear export of unspliced and incompletely spliced viral mRNAs
   2440..2557    +  misc_feature   cPPT/CTS: central polypurine tract and central termination sequence of HIV-1
   2627..2838    +  promoter       EF-1α core promoter: core promoter for human elongation factor EF-1α
   2864..6547    +  CDS            LbCpf1: CRISPR-associated protein from Lachnospiraceae bacterium ND2006 (Zetsche et al., 2015)
   6548..6595    +  CDS            nucleoplasmin NLS: bipartite nuclear localization signal from nucleoplasmin
   6686..7084    +  CDS            BSD: blasticidin S deaminase; Aspergillus terreus BSD; confers resistance to blasticidin
   7085..7106    +  misc_feature   MCS (fragment): pBluescript multiple cloning site
   7109..7697    +  misc_feature   WPRE: woodchuck hepatitis virus posttranscriptional regulatory element
   7634..8215    +  CDS            nef (fragment): NEF_HV1H2 - Experimental evidence at protein level: Swiss-Prot protein existence level 1. Extracellular Nef protein targets CD4(+) T-lymphocytes for apoptosis by interacting with CXCR4 surface receptors. From Human immunodeficiency virus type 1 group M subtype B (isolate HXB2) (HIV-1).
   8222..8402    +  LTR            5' LTR (truncated): truncated 5' long terminal repeat (LTR) from HIV-1
   8434..8658    +  polyA_signal   bGH poly(A) signal: bovine growth hormone polyadenylation signal
   8662..8683    +  promoter       SV40 promoter (fragment): SV40 enhancer and early promoter
   8704..9132    +  rep_origin     f1 ori (sequence partly withheld): f1 bacteriophage origin of replication; arrow indicates direction of (+) strand synthesis
   9146..9475    +  promoter       SV40 promoter: SV40 enhancer and early promoter
   9523..9570    +  promoter       EM7 promoter: synthetic bacterial promoter&nbsp
   9589..9963    +  CDS            BleoR: antibiotic-binding protein; Sh ble from Streptoalloteichus hindustanus; confers resistance to bleomycin, phleomycin, and Zeocin™
   9973..10098   +  CDS            ble (fragment): BLE_KLEPN - Experimental evidence at protein level: Swiss-Prot protein existence level 1. Binding protein with a strong affinity to the bleomycin family of antibiotics. Binds to CL990; an antimitotic-antibiotic compound. From Klebsiella pneumoniae.
  10093..10214   +  polyA_signal   SV40 poly(A) signal: SV40 polyadenylation signal
  10285..10307   -  protein_bind   lac operator (fragment): The lac repressor binds to the lac operator to inhibit transcription in E. coli. This inhibition can be relieved by adding lactose or isopropyl-β-D-thiogalactopyranoside (IPTG). lac repressor encoded by lacI
  10311..10341   -  promoter       lac promoter: promoter for the E. coli lac operon
  10356..10377   -  protein_bind   CAP binding site: CAP binding activates transcription in the presence of cAMP. E. coli catabolite activator protein
  10390..10482   -  CDS            lacI (fragment): lac repressor; lacI; The lac repressor binds to the lac operator to inhibit transcription in E. coli. This inhibition can be relieved by adding lactose or isopropyl-β-D-thiogalactopyranoside (IPTG).
  10665..11253   -  rep_origin     ori: high-copy-number ColE1/pMB1/pBR322/pUC origin of replication
  11424..12284   -  CDS            AmpR: β-lactamase; bla; confers resistance to ampicillin, carbenicillin, and related antibiotics
  12285..12389   -  promoter       AmpR promoter: bla
>Addgene plasmid #123359 | pRC10-EFS-huLbCpf1-2A-Blast-WPRE | addgene full sequence | sequence record 242363 | Addgene NGS Result
GTCGACGGATCGGGAGATCTCCCGATCCCCTATGGTGCACTCTCAGTACAATCTGCTCTGATGCCGCATA
GTTAAGCCAGTATCTGCTCCCTGCTTGTGTGTTGGAGGTCGCTGAGTAGTGCGCGAGCAAAATTTAAGCT
ACAACAAGGCAAGGCTTGACCGACAATTGCATGAAGAATCTGCTTAGGGTTAGGCGTTTTGCGCTGCTTC
GCGATGTACGGGCCAGATATACGCGTTGACATTGATTATTGACTAGTTATTAATAGTAATCAATTACGGG
GTCATTAGTTCATAGCCCATATATGGAGTTCCGCGTTACATAACTTACGGTAAATGGCCCGCCTGGCTGA
CCGCCCAACGACCCCCGCCCATTGACGTCAATAATGACGTATGTTCCCATAGTAACGCCAATAGGGACTT
TCCATTGACGTCAATGGGTGGAGTATTTACGGTAAACTGCCCACTTGGCAGTACATCAAGTGTATCATAT
GCCAAGTACGCCCCCTATTGACGTCAATGACGGTAAATGGCCCGCCTGGCATTATGCCCAGTACATGACC
TTATGGGACTTTCCTACTTGGCAGTACATCTACGTATTAGTCATCGCTATTACCATGGTGATGCGGTTTT
GGCAGTACATCAATGGGCGTGGATAGCGGTTTGACTCACGGGGATTTCCAAGTCTCCACCCCATTGACGT
CAATGGGAGTTTGTTTTGGCACCAAAATCAACGGGACTTTCCAAAATGTCGTAACAACTCCGCCCCATTG
ACGCAAATGGGCGGTAGGCGTGTACGGTGGGAGGTCTATATAAGCAGCGCGTTTTGCCTGTACTGGGTCT
CTCTGGTTAGACCAGATCTGAGCCTGGGAGCTCTCTGGCTAACTAGGGAACCCACTGCTTAAGCCTCAAT
AAAGCTTGCCTTGAGTGCTTCAAGTAGTGTGTGCCCGTCTGTTGTGTGACTCTGGTAACTAGAGATCCCT
CAGACCCTTTTAGTCAGTGTGGAAAATCTCTAGCAGTGGCGCCCGAACAGGGACTTGAAAGCGAAAGGGA
AACCAGAGGAGCTCTCTCGACGCAGGACTCGGCTTGCTGAAGCGCGCACGGCAAGAGGCGAGGGGCGGCG
ACTGGTGAGTACGCCAAAAATTTTGACTAGCGGAGGCTAGAAGGAGAGAGATGGGTGCGAGAGCGTCAGT
ATTAAGCGGGGGAGAATTAGATCGCGATGGGAAAAAATTCGGTTAAGGCCAGGGGGAAAGAAAAAATATA
AATTAAAACATATAGTATGGGCAAGCAGGGAGCTAGAACGATTCGCAGTTAATCCTGGCCTGTTAGAAAC
ATCAGAAGGCTGTAGACAAATACTGGGACAGCTACAACCATCCCTTCAGACAGGATCAGAAGAACTTAGA
TCATTATATAATACAGTAGCAACCCTCTATTGTGTGCATCAAAGGATAGAGATAAAAGACACCAAGGAAG
CTTTAGACAAGATAGAGGAAGAGCAAAACAAAAGTAAGACCACCGCACAGCAAGCGGCCGCTGATCTTCA
GACCTGGAGGAGGAGATATGAGGGACAATTGGAGAAGTGAATTATATAAATATAAAGTAGTAAAAATTGA
ACCATTAGGAGTAGCACCCACCAAGGCAAAGAGAAGAGTGGTGCAGAGAGAAAAAAGAGCAGTGGGAATA
GGAGCTTTGTTCCTTGGGTTCTTGGGAGCAGCAGGAAGCACTATGGGCGCAGCGTCAATGACGCTGACGG
TACAGGCCAGACAATTATTGTCTGGTATAGTGCAGCAGCAGAACAATTTGCTGAGGGCTATTGAGGCGCA
ACAGCATCTGTTGCAACTCACAGTCTGGGGCATCAAGCAGCTCCAGGCAAGAATCCTGGCTGTGGAAAGA
TACCTAAAGGATCAACAGCTCCTGGGGATTTGGGGTTGCTCTGGAAAACTCATTTGCACCACTGCTGTGC
CTTGGAATGCTAGTTGGAGTAATAAATCTCTGGAACAGATTTGGAATCACACGACCTGGATGGAGTGGGA
CAGAGAAATTAACAATTACACAAGCTTAATACACTCCTTAATTGAAGAATCGCAAAACCAGCAAGAAAAG
AATGAACAAGAATTATTGGAATTAGATAAATGGGCAAGTTTGTGGAATTGGTTTAACATAACAAATTGGC
TGTGGTATATAAAATTATTCATAATGATAGTAGGAGGCTTGGTAGGTTTAAGAATAGTTTTTGCTGTACT
TTCTATAGTGAATAGAGTTAGGCAGGGATATTCACCATTATCGTTTCAGACCCACCTCCCAACCCCGAGG
GGACCCGACAGGCCCGAAGGAATAGAAGAAGAAGGTGGAGAGAGAGACAGAGACAGATCCATTCGATTAG
TGAACGGATCGGCACTGCGTGCGCCAATTCTGCAGACAAATGGCAGTATTCATCCACAATTTTAAAAGAA
AAGGGGGGATTGGGGGGTACAGTGCAGGGGAAAGAATAGTAGACATAATAGCAACAGACATACAAACTAA
AGAATTACAAAAACAAATTACAAAAATTCAAAATTTTCGGGTTTATTACAGGGACAGCAGAGATCCAGTT
TGGTTAATTAATCGAGTGGCTCCGGTGCCCGTCAGTGGGCAGAGCGCACATCGCCCACAGTCCCCGAGAA
GTTGGGGGGAGGGGTCGGCAATTGAACCGGTGCCTAGAGAAGGTGGCGCGGGGTAAACTGGGAAAGTGAT
GTCGTGTACTGGCTCCGCCTTTTTCCCGAGGGTGGGGGAGAACCGTATATAAGTGCAGTAGTCGCCGTGA
ACGTTCTTTTTCGCAACGGGTTTGCCGCCAGAACACAGGTGTCGTGACGCGGGATCCGCCACCATGAGCA
AGCTGGAGAAGTTTACAAACTGCTACTCCCTGTCTAAGACCCTGAGGTTCAAGGCCATCCCTGTGGGCAA
GACCCAGGAGAACATCGACAATAAGCGGCTGCTGGTGGAGGACGAGAAGAGAGCCGAGGATTATAAGGGC
GTGAAGAAGCTGCTGGATCGCTACTATCTGTCTTTTATCAACGACGTGCTGCACAGCATCAAGCTGAAGA
ATCTGAACAATTACATCAGCCTGTTCCGGAAGAAAACCAGAACCGAGAAGGAGAATAAGGAGCTGGAGAA
CCTGGAGATCAATCTGCGGAAGGAGATCGCCAAGGCCTTCAAGGGCAACGAGGGCTACAAGTCCCTGTTT
AAGAAGGATATCATCGAGACAATCCTGCCAGAGTTCCTGGACGATAAGGACGAGATCGCCCTGGTGAACA
GCTTCAATGGCTTTACCACAGCCTTCACCGGCTTCTTTGATAACAGAGAGAATATGTTTTCCGAGGAGGC
CAAGAGCACATCCATCGCCTTCAGGTGTATCAACGAGAATCTGACCCGCTACATCTCTAATATGGACATC
TTCGAGAAGGTGGACGCCATCTTTGATAAGCACGAGGTGCAGGAGATCAAGGAGAAGATCCTGAACAGCG
ACTATGATGTGGAGGATTTCTTTGAGGGCGAGTTCTTTAACTTTGTGCTGACACAGGAGGGCATCGACGT
GTATAACGCCATCATCGGCGGCTTCGTGACCGAGAGCGGCGAGAAGATCAAGGGCCTGAACGAGTACATC
AACCTGTATAATCAGAAAACCAAGCAGAAGCTGCCTAAGTTTAAGCCACTGTATAAGCAGGTGCTGAGCG
ATCGGGAGTCTCTGAGCTTCTACGGCGAGGGCTATACATCCGATGAGGAGGTGCTGGAGGTGTTTAGAAA
CACCCTGAACAAGAACAGCGAGATCTTCAGCTCCATCAAGAAGCTGGAGAAGCTGTTCAAGAATTTTGAC
GAGTACTCTAGCGCCGGCATCTTTGTGAAGAACGGCCCCGCCATCAGCACAATCTCCAAGGATATCTTCG
GCGAGTGGAACGTGATCCGGGACAAGTGGAATGCCGAGTATGACGATATCCACCTGAAGAAGAAGGCCGT
GGTGACCGAGAAGTACGAGGACGATCGGAGAAAGTCCTTCAAGAAGATCGGCTCCTTTTCTCTGGAGCAG
CTGCAGGAGTACGCCGACGCCGATCTGTCTGTGGTGGAGAAGCTGAAGGAGATCATCATCCAGAAGGTGG
ATGAGATCTACAAGGTGTATGGCTCCTCTGAGAAGCTGTTCGACGCCGATTTTGTGCTGGAGAAGAGCCT
GAAGAAGAACGACGCCGTGGTGGCCATCATGAAGGACCTGCTGGATTCTGTGAAGAGCTTCGAGAATTAC
ATCAAGGCCTTCTTTGGCGAGGGCAAGGAGACAAACAGGGACGAGTCCTTCTATGGCGATTTTGTGCTGG
CCTACGACATCCTGCTGAAGGTGGACCACATCTACGATGCCATCCGCAATTATGTGACCCAGAAGCCCTA
CTCTAAGGATAAGTTCAAGCTGTATTTTCAGAACCCTCAGTTCATGGGCGGCTGGGACAAGGATAAGGAG
ACAGACTATCGGGCCACCATCCTGAGATACGGCTCCAAGTACTATCTGGCCATCATGGATAAGAAGTACG
CCAAGTGCCTGCAGAAGATCGACAAGGACGATGTGAACGGCAATTACGAGAAGATCAACTATAAGCTGCT
GCCCGGCCCTAATAAGATGCTGCCAAAGGTGTTCTTTTCTAAGAAGTGGATGGCCTACTATAACCCCAGC
GAGGACATCCAGAAGATCTACAAGAATGGCACATTCAAGAAGGGCGATATGTTTAACCTGAATGACTGTC
ACAAGCTGATCGACTTCTTTAAGGATAGCATCTCCCGGTATCCAAAGTGGTCCAATGCCTACGATTTCAA
CTTTTCTGAGACAGAGAAGTATAAGGACATCGCCGGCTTTTACAGAGAGGTGGAGGAGCAGGGCTATAAG
GTGAGCTTCGAGTCTGCCAGCAAGAAGGAGGTGGATAAGCTGGTGGAGGAGGGCAAGCTGTATATGTTCC
AGATCTATAACAAGGACTTTTCCGATAAGTCTCACGGCACACCCAATCTGCACACCATGTACTTCAAGCT
GCTGTTTGACGAGAACAATCACGGACAGATCAGGCTGAGCGGAGGAGCAGAGCTGTTCATGAGGCGCGCC
TCCCTGAAGAAGGAGGAGCTGGTGGTGCACCCAGCCAACTCCCCTATCGCCAACAAGAATCCAGATAATC
CCAAGAAAACCACAACCCTGTCCTACGACGTGTATAAGGATAAGAGGTTTTCTGAGGACCAGTACGAGCT
GCACATCCCAATCGCCATCAATAAGTGCCCCAAGAACATCTTCAAGATCAATACAGAGGTGCGCGTGCTG
CTGAAGCACGACGATAACCCCTATGTGATCGGCATCGATAGGGGCGAGCGCAATCTGCTGTATATCGTGG
TGGTGGACGGCAAGGGCAACATCGTGGAGCAGTATTCCCTGAACGAGATCATCAACAACTTCAACGGCAT
CAGGATCAAGACAGATTACCACTCTCTGCTGGACAAGAAGGAGAAGGAGAGGTTCGAGGCCCGCCAGAAC
TGGACCTCCATCGAGAATATCAAGGAGCTGAAGGCCGGCTATATCTCTCAGGTGGTGCACAAGATCTGCG
AGCTGGTGGAGAAGTACGATGCCGTGATCGCCCTGGAGGACCTGAACTCTGGCTTTAAGAATAGCCGCGT
GAAGGTGGAGAAGCAGGTGTATCAGAAGTTCGAGAAGATGCTGATCGATAAGCTGAACTACATGGTGGAC
AAGAAGTCTAATCCTTGTGCAACAGGCGGCGCCCTGAAGGGCTATCAGATCACCAATAAGTTCGAGAGCT
TTAAGTCCATGTCTACCCAGAACGGCTTCATCTTTTACATCCCTGCCTGGCTGACATCCAAGATCGATCC
ATCTACCGGCTTTGTGAACCTGCTGAAAACCAAGTATACCAGCATCGCCGATTCCAAGAAGTTCATCAGC
TCCTTTGACAGGATCATGTACGTGCCCGAGGAGGATCTGTTCGAGTTTGCCCTGGACTATAAGAACTTCT
CTCGCACAGACGCCGATTACATCAAGAAGTGGAAGCTGTACTCCTACGGCAACCGGATCAGAATCTTCCG
GAATCCTAAGAAGAACAACGTGTTCGACTGGGAGGAGGTGTGCCTGACCAGCGCCTATAAGGAGCTGTTC
AACAAGTACGGCATCAATTATCAGCAGGGCGATATCAGAGCCCTGCTGTGCGAGCAGTCCGACAAGGCCT
TCTACTCTAGCTTTATGGCCCTGATGAGCCTGATGCTGCAGATGCGGAACAGCATCACAGGCCGCACCGA
CGTGGATTTTCTGATCAGCCCTGTGAAGAACTCCGACGGCATCTTCTACGATAGCCGGAACTATGAGGCC
CAGGAGAATGCCATCCTGCCAAAGAACGCCGACGCCAATGGCGCCTATAACATCGCCAGAAAGGTGCTGT
GGGCCATCGGCCAGTTCAAGAAGGCCGAGGACGAGAAGCTGGATAAGGTGAAGATCGCCATCTCTAACAA
GGAGTGGCTGGAGTACGCCCAGACCAGCGTGAAGCACAAAAGGCCGGCGGCCACGAAAAAGGCCGGCCAG
GCAAAAAAGAAAAAGGATTACAAAGACGATGACGATAAGGGCAGCGGCGCCACCAACTTCAGCCTGCTGA
AGCAGGCCGGCGACGTGGAGGAGAACCCCGGCCCCATGGCCAAGCCTTTGTCTCAAGAAGAATCCACCCT
CATTGAAAGAGCAACGGCTACAATCAACAGCATCCCCATCTCTGAAGACTACAGCGTCGCCAGCGCAGCT
CTCTCTAGCGACGGCCGCATCTTCACTGGTGTCAATGTATATCATTTTACTGGGGGACCTTGTGCAGAAC
TCGTGGTGCTGGGCACTGCTGCTGCTGCGGCAGCTGGCAACCTGACTTGTATCGTCGCGATCGGAAATGA
GAACAGGGGCATCTTGAGCCCCTGCGGACGGTGCCGACAGGTGCTTCTCGATCTGCATCCTGGGATCAAA
GCCATAGTGAAGGACAGTGATGGACAGCCGACGGCAGTTGGGATTCGTGAATTGCTGCCCTCTGGTTATG
TGTGGGAGGGCTAAGAATTCGATATCAAGCTTATCGGTAATCAACCTCTGGATTACAAAATTTGTGAAAG
ATTGACTGGTATTCTTAACTATGTTGCTCCTTTTACGCTATGTGGATACGCTGCTTTAATGCCTTTGTAT
CATGCTATTGCTTCCCGTATGGCTTTCATTTTCTCCTCCTTGTATAAATCCTGGTTGCTGTCTCTTTATG
AGGAGTTGTGGCCCGTTGTCAGGCAACGTGGCGTGGTGTGCACTGTGTTTGCTGACGCAACCCCCACTGG
TTGGGGCATTGCCACCACCTGTCAGCTCCTTTCCGGGACTTTCGCTTTCCCCCTCCCTATTGCCACGGCG
GAACTCATCGCCGCCTGCCTTGCCCGCTGCTGGACAGGGGCTCGGCTGTTGGGCACTGACAATTCCGTGG
TGTTGTCGGGGAAATCATCGTCCTTTCCTTGGCTGCTCGCCTGTGTTGCCACCTGGATTCTGCGCGGGAC
GTCCTTCTGCTACGTCCCTTCGGCCCTCAATCCAGCGGACCTTCCTTCCCGCGGCCTGCTGCCGGCTCTG
CGGCCTCTTCCGCGTCTTCGCCTTCGCCCTCAGACGAGTCGGATCTCCCTTTGGGCCGCCTCCCCGCATC
GATACCGTCGACCTCGAGACCTAGAAAAACATGGAGCAATCACAAGTAGCAATACAGCAGCTACCAATGC
TGATTGTGCCTGGCTAGAAGCACAAGAGGAGGAGGAGGTGGGTTTTCCAGTCACACCTCAGGTACCTTTA
AGACCAATGACTTACAAGGCAGCTGTAGATCTTAGCCACTTTTTAAAAGAAAAGGGGGGACTGGAAGGGC
TAATTCACTCCCAACGAAGACAAGATATCCTTGATCTGTGGATCTACCACACACAAGGCTACTTCCCTGA
TTGGCAGAACTACACACCAGGGCCAGGGATCAGATATCCACTGACCTTTGGATGGTGCTACAAGCTAGTA
CCAGTTGAGCAAGAGAAGGTAGAAGAAGCCAATGAAGGAGAGAACACCCGCTTGTTACACCCTGTGAGCC
TGCATGGGATGGATGACCCGGAGAGAGAAGTATTAGAGTGGAGGTTTGACAGCCGCCTAGCATTTCATCA
CATGGCCCGAGAGCTGCATCCGGACTGTACTGGGTCTCTCTGGTTAGACCAGATCTGAGCCTGGGAGCTC
TCTGGCTAACTAGGGAACCCACTGCTTAAGCCTCAATAAAGCTTGCCTTGAGTGCTTCAAGTAGTGTGTG
CCCGTCTGTTGTGTGACTCTGGTAACTAGAGATCCCTCAGACCCTTTTAGTCAGTGTGGAAAATCTCTAG
CAGGGCCCGTTTAAACCCGCTGATCAGCCTCGACTGTGCCTTCTAGTTGCCAGCCATCTGTTGTTTGCCC
CTCCCCCGTGCCTTCCTTGACCCTGGAAGGTGCCACTCCCACTGTCCTTTCCTAATAAAATGAGGAAATT
GCATCGCATTGTCTGAGTAGGTGTCATTCTATTCTGGGGGGTGGGGTGGGGCAGGACAGCAAGGGGGAGG
ATTGGGAAGACAATAGCAGGCATGCTGGGGATGCGGTGGGCTCTATGGCTTCTGAGGCGGAAAGAACCAG
CTGGGGCTCTAGGGGGTATCCCC
[124 nt withheld, positions 8704-8827]
C
[91 nt withheld, positions 8829-8919]
A
[49 nt withheld, positions 8921-8969]
CCTTTGACGTTGGAGTCCACGTTCTTT
[37 nt withheld, positions 8997-9033]
ACCCTATCTCGGTCTATTCTTTTGATTTATAAGGGATTTTGCCGATTTCGGCCTATTGGTTAAAAAATGA
GCTGATTTAACAAAAATTTAACGCGAATTAATTCTGTGGAATGTGTGTCAGTTAGGGTGTGGAAAGTCCC
CAGGCTCCCCAGCAGGCAGAAGTATGCAAAGCATGCATCTCAATTAGTCAGCAACCAGGTGTGGAAAGTC
CCCAGGCTCCCCAGCAGGCAGAAGTATGCAAAGCATGCATCTCAATTAGTCAGCAACCATAGTCCCGCCC
CTAACTCCGCCCATCCCGCCCCTAACTCCGCCCAGTTCCGCCCATTCTCCGCCCCATGGCTGACTAATTT
TTTTTATTTATGCAGAGGCCGAGGCCGCCTCTGCCTCTGAGCTATTCCAGAAGTAGTGAGGAGGCTTTTT
TGGAGGCCTAGGCTTTTGCAAAAAGCTCCCGGGAGCTTGTATATCCATTTTCGGATCTGATCAGCACGTG
TTGACAATTAATCATCGGCATAGTATATCGGCATAGTATAATACGACAAGGTGAGGAACTAAACCATGGC
CAAGTTGACCAGTGCCGTTCCGGTGCTCACCGCGCGCGACGTCGCCGGAGCGGTCGAGTTCTGGACCGAC
CGGCTCGGGTTCTCCCGGGACTTCGTGGAGGACGACTTCGCCGGTGTGGTCCGGGACGACGTGACCCTGT
TCATCAGCGCGGTCCAGGACCAGGTGGTGCCGGACAACACCCTGGCCTGGGTGTGGGTGCGCGGCCTGGA
CGAGCTGTACGCCGAGTGGTCGGAGGTCGTGTCCACGAACTTCCGGGACGCCTCCGGGCCGGCCATGACC
GAGATCGGCGAGCAGCCGTGGGGGCGGGAGTTCGCCCTGCGCGACCCGGCCGGCAACTGCGTGCACTTCG
TGGCCGAGGAGCAGGACTGACACGTGCTACGAGATTTCGATTCCACCGCCGCCTTCTATGAAAGGTTGGG
CTTCGGAATCGTTTTCCGGGACGCCGGCTGGATGATCCTCCAGCGCGGGGATCTCATGCTGGAGTTCTTC
GCCCACCCCAACTTGTTTATTGCAGCTTATAATGGTTACAAATAAAGCAATAGCATCACAAATTTCACAA
ATAAAGCATTTTTTTCACTGCATTCTAGTTGTGGTTTGTCCAAACTCATCAATGTATCTTATCATGTCTG
TATACCGTCGACCTCTAGCTAGAGCTTGGCGTAATCATGGTCATAGCTGTTTCCTGTGTGAAATTGTTAT
CCGCTCACAATTCCACACAACATACGAGCCGGAAGCATAAAGTGTAAAGCCTGGGGTGCCTAATGAGTGA
GCTAACTCACATTAATTGCGTTGCGCTCACTGCCCGCTTTCCAGTCGGGAAACCTGTCGTGCCAGCTGCA
TTAATGAATCGGCCAACGCGCGGGGAGAGGCGGTTTGCGTATTGGGCGCTCTTCCGCTTCCTCGCTCACT
GACTCGCTGCGCTCGGTCGTTCGGCTGCGGCGAGCGGTATCAGCTCACTCAAAGGCGGTAATACGGTTAT
CCACAGAATCAGGGGATAACGCAGGAAAGAACATGTGAGCAAAAGGCCAGCAAAAGGCCAGGAACCGTAA
AAAGGCCGCGTTGCTGGCGTTTTTCCATAGGCTCCGCCCCCCTGACGAGCATCACAAAAATCGACGCTCA
AGTCAGAGGTGGCGAAACCCGACAGGACTATAAAGATACCAGGCGTTTCCCCCTGGAAGCTCCCTCGTGC
GCTCTCCTGTTCCGACCCTGCCGCTTACCGGATACCTGTCCGCCTTTCTCCCTTCGGGAAGCGTGGCGCT
TTCTCATAGCTCACGCTGTAGGTATCTCAGTTCGGTGTAGGTCGTTCGCTCCAAGCTGGGCTGTGTGCAC
GAACCCCCCGTTCAGCCCGACCGCTGCGCCTTATCCGGTAACTATCGTCTTGAGTCCAACCCGGTAAGAC
ACGACTTATCGCCACTGGCAGCAGCCACTGGTAACAGGATTAGCAGAGCGAGGTATGTAGGCGGTGCTAC
AGAGTTCTTGAAGTGGTGGCCTAACTACGGCTACACTAGAAGAACAGTATTTGGTATCTGCGCTCTGCTG
AAGCCAGTTACCTTCGGAAAAAGAGTTGGTAGCTCTTGATCCGGCAAACAAACCACCGCTGGTAGCGGTG
GTTTTTTTGTTTGCAAGCAGCAGATTACGCGCAGAAAAAAAGGATCTCAAGAAGATCCTTTGATCTTTTC
TACGGGGTCTGACGCTCAGTGGAACGAAAACTCACGTTAAGGGATTTTGGTCATGAGATTATCAAAAAGG
ATCTTCACCTAGATCCTTTTAAATTAAAAATGAAGTTTTAAATCAATCTAAAGTATATATGAGTAAACTT
GGTCTGACAGTTACCAATGCTTAATCAGTGAGGCACCTATCTCAGCGATCTGTCTATTTCGTTCATCCAT
AGTTGCCTGACTCCCCGTCGTGTAGATAACTACGATACGGGAGGGCTTACCATCTGGCCCCAGTGCTGCA
ATGATACCGCGAGACCCACGCTCACCGGCTCCAGATTTATCAGCAATAAACCAGCCAGCCGGAAGGGCCG
AGCGCAGAAGTGGTCCTGCAACTTTATCCGCCTCCATCCAGTCTATTAATTGTTGCCGGGAAGCTAGAGT
AAGTAGTTCGCCAGTTAATAGTTTGCGCAACGTTGTTGCCATTGCTACAGGCATCGTGGTGTCACGCTCG
TCGTTTGGTATGGCTTCATTCAGCTCCGGTTCCCAACGATCAAGGCGAGTTACATGATCCCCCATGTTGT
GCAAAAAAGCGGTTAGCTCCTTCGGTCCTCCGATCGTTGTCAGAAGTAAGTTGGCCGCAGTGTTATCACT
CATGGTTATGGCAGCACTGCATAATTCTCTTACTGTCATGCCATCCGTAAGATGCTTTTCTGTGACTGGT
GAGTACTCAACCAAGTCATTCTGAGAATAGTGTATGCGGCGACCGAGTTGCTCTTGCCCGGCGTCAATAC
GGGATAATACCGCGCCACATAGCAGAACTTTAAAAGTGCTCATCATTGGAAAACGTTCTTCGGGGCGAAA
ACTCTCAAGGATCTTACCGCTGTTGAGATCCAGTTCGATGTAACCCACTCGTGCACCCAACTGATCTTCA
GCATCTTTTACTTTCACCAGCGTTTCTGGGTGAGCAAAAACAGGAAGGCAAAATGCCGCAAAAAAGGGAA
TAAGGGCGACACGGAAATGTTGAATACTCATACTCTTCCTTTTTCAATATTATTGAAGCATTTATCAGGG
TTATTGTCTCATGAGCGGATACATATTTGAATGTATTTAGAAAAATAAACAAATAGGGGTTCCGCGCACA
TTTCCCCGAAAAGTGCCACCTGAC
